Addgene plasmid #14938: Flag FoxO3 NT
Depositing lab: Joan Massague. Depositing organization: Memorial Sloan-Kettering Cancer Center. Publication: Integration of Smad and forkhead pathways in the control of neuroepithelial and glioblastoma cell proliferation. Seoane J, Le HV, Shen L, Anderson SA, Massague J. Cell. 2004 Apr 16. 117(2):211-23. 10.1016/S0092-8674(04)00298-3 PubMed 15084259.
Backbone
  Vector backbone: Flag-pCMV5
  Backbone size w/o insert (bp): 4700
  Vector type: Mammalian Expression
Growth in bacteria
  Bacterial resistance: Ampicillin, 100 μg/mL
  Growth temperature: 37°C
  Growth strain: DH5alpha
  Copy number: High Copy
Gene/Insert
  Gene/Insert name: FoxO3 NT (alt names: FoxO3 N-terminus; FoxO3)
  Species: H. sapiens (human)
  Insert size (bp): 750
  Mutation: aa 1-249.
  Entrez Gene: FOXO3 (a.k.a. AF6q21, FKHRL1, FKHRL1P2, FOXO2, FOXO3A)
  Tag / fusion protein: Flag (N terminal on backbone)
  Cloning method: Restriction Enzyme; 5′ cloning site KpnI (not destroyed); 3′ cloning site XbaI (not destroyed)
  Sequencing primers: 5′ CMV Forward
Terms and licenses: Academic/Nonprofit Terms; Industry Terms: Not Available to Industry
How to cite: Flag FoxO3 NT was a gift from Joan Massague (Addgene plasmid # 14938 ; http://n2t.net/addgene:14938 ; RRID:Addgene_14938)
