[The description below was written by a language model from this plasmid's Addgene catalogue record.]
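Description:
Flag FoxO3 NT is a mammalian expression plasmid built on the Flag-pCMV5 backbone (about 4.7 kb without insert), a vector that already carries a Flag epitope upstream of the cloning site. It is maintained as a high-copy plasmid in E. coli under ampicillin selection. The record does not list the origin of replication, polyadenylation signal or any mammalian selection marker. No feature table is provided, so the layout can only be inferred from the backbone name and catalogue fields. The pCMV5 name and the use of a CMV forward sequencing primer indicate that expression is driven by the cytomegalovirus immediate-early promoter, which gives strong constitutive transcription in transfected mammalian cells.

The insert is an approximately 750 bp fragment of human FOXO3 (also known as FKHRL1 or FOXO3A) encoding amino acids 1–249, the N-terminal portion of this forkhead-family transcription factor. It was cloned between KpnI and XbaI sites, both of which remain intact, so the fragment can be excised or exchanged. The coding sequence is fused to the backbone-encoded Flag tag, producing an N-terminally Flag-tagged truncated protein that can be detected or immunoprecipitated with anti-Flag antibodies.

A truncation construct of this kind is typically used in transient transfection experiments for domain mapping, to see which region of FoxO3 mediates a protein interaction or a transcriptional activity. The associated publication concerns the integration of Smad and forkhead pathways in controlling neuroepithelial and glioblastoma cell proliferation, which fits use of this fragment to dissect FoxO3's functional or binding regions in that setting, although the record does not state the specific experiments.
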