>Addgene plasmid #14938 | Flag FoxO3 NT | addgene partial sequence | sequence record 21516 | CMV-F 5'-CGCAAATGGGCGGTAGGCGTG-3'
AGCAGAGCTCGTTTAGTGGACCGTCAGAATTGCAGTGACCATGGACTACAAGGACGACGATGACAAGGAA
TTCAGATCTGGTACCATGGCAGAGGCACCGGCTTCCCCGGCCCCGCTCTCTCCGCTCGAAGTGGAGCTGG
ACCCGGAGTTCGAGCCCCAGAGCCGTCCGCGATCCTGTACGTGGCCCCTGCAAAGGCCGGAGCTCCAAGC
GAGCCCTGCCAAGCCCTCGGGGGAGACGGCCGCTGACTCCATGATCCCCGAGGAGGAGGACGATGAAGAC
GACGAGGACGGCGGGGGACGGGCCGGCTCGGCCATGGCGATCGGCGGCGGCGGCGGGAGCGGCACGCTGG
GCTCCGGGCTGCTCCTTGAGGACTCGGCCCGGGTGCTG
